Addgene plasmid #144220: TFORF2721
Purpose: Lentiviral vector for overexpressing transcription factor ORFs with unique 24-bp barcodes. Barcodes facilitate identification of transcription factors in pooled screens.
Depositing lab: Feng Zhang. Depositing organization: Broad Institute. Publication: A transcription factor atlas of directed differentiation. Joung J, Ma S, Tay T, Geiger-Schuller KR, Kirchgatterer PC, Verdine VK, Guo B, Arias-Garcia MA, Allen WE, Singh A, Kuksenko O, Abudayyeh OO, Gootenberg JS, Fu Z, Macrae RK, Buenrostro JD, Regev A, Zhang F. Cell. 2023 Jan 5;186(1):209-229.e26. doi: 10.1016/j.cell.2022.11.026. PubMed 36608654.
Backbone
  Vector backbone: pLX_TRC317
  Backbone manufacturer: Broad Institute Genetic Perturbation Platform
  Backbone size w/o insert (bp): 8264
  Vector type: Mammalian Expression, Lentiviral
  Selectable markers: Puromycin
Growth in bacteria
  Bacterial resistance: Ampicillin, 100 μg/mL
  Growth temperature: 37°C
  Growth strain: NEB Stable
  Copy number: High Copy
Gene/Insert
  Gene/Insert name: ZNF79
  Species: H. sapiens (human)
  Insert size (bp): 1196
  Entrez Gene: ZNF79 (a.k.a. pT7)
  Promoter: EF1a
  Cloning method: Unknown
  Sequencing primers: 5′ GGGTGGAGACTGAAGTTAGGCCAG; 3′ CACATAGCGTAAAAGGAGCAACATAG
Terms and licenses: Academic/Nonprofit Terms; Industry Terms: Not Available to Industry
Depositor comments: NM_001286698,ENST00000617266 . The transcription factor ORF portion of this plasmid was synthesized by Genewiz. Please test multiple small colonies in case of plasmid recombination. To make this collection available in a timely manner, a portion of this collection was not fully sequenced by Addgene. If an Addgene verified full plasmid sequence is not available, please contact us prior to placing an order to request the full sequence.
How to cite: TFORF2721 was a gift from Feng Zhang (Addgene plasmid # 144220 ; http://n2t.net/addgene:144220 ; RRID:Addgene_144220)
