[The description below was written by a language model from this plasmid's Addgene catalogue record and pLannotate feature annotations shown in this document.]
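Description:
TFORF2721 is a lentiviral mammalian expression plasmid built on the pLX_TRC317 backbone and carrying the human zinc-finger transcription factor ZNF79 as a synthesized open reading frame of about 1.2 kb. It belongs to a large barcoded transcription factor ORF collection in which each construct carries a unique 24-bp barcode, so that the factor a cell received can be identified in pooled overexpression screens, such as those used to map factors that drive directed differentiation. In bacteria it is maintained through a high-copy ColE1/pUC-type origin and selected with ampicillin (AmpR under its own bla promoter). An f1 origin and residual lac and T7/T3 cloning-vector elements are also present. The depositor notes that the plasmid can recombine, a known risk for vectors with repeated LTRs.

The viral cassette has a third-generation, self-inactivating layout. An RSV promoter drives a truncated HIV-1 5' LTR, followed by the Ψ packaging signal with a gag fragment, the RRE for Rev-dependent export of the genomic RNA, a cPPT/CTS, and a ΔU3 3' LTR that is followed by an SV40 polyadenylation signal. Inside the provirus, an SV40 promoter drives puromycin N-acetyltransferase for selection of transduced cells. Downstream, the EF-1α promoter drives ZNF79 constitutively, and a WPRE after the ORF enhances transcript expression.

The automated annotation labels only a short stretch of the insert as ZNF79. The small CCR5 zinc-finger and U6 fragment hits within or just after the insert region are probably incidental similarity matches rather than functional parts. The barcode itself is not annotated in the feature table, so its position is not given by the record.
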