Features (pLannotate 1.2.2; 32 found; start..end, strand, type, name):
      5..231     +  promoter       RSV promoter: Rous sarcoma virus enhancer/promoter
    232..412     +  LTR            5' LTR (truncated): truncated 5' long terminal repeat (LTR) from HIV-1
    459..584     +  misc_feature   HIV-1 Ψ: packaging signal of human immunodeficiency virus type 1
    568..931     +  CDS            HIV-1 gag (fragment): gag protein from human immunodeficiency virus 1; gag
   1077..1310    +  misc_feature   RRE: The Rev response element (RRE) of HIV-1 allows for Rev-dependent mRNA export from the nucleus to the cytoplasm.
   1687..1713    +  CDS            Rev (fragment): human immunodeficiency virus 1 (HIV-1) Rev protein; rev; enhances nuclear export of unspliced and incompletely spliced viral mRNAs
   1720..1743    +  promoter       SV40 promoter (fragment): SV40 early promoter
   1744..1815    +  promoter       SV40 promoter (fragment): SV40 enhancer and early promoter
   1839..1974    +  rep_origin     SV40 ori: SV40 origin of replication
   2020..2616    +  CDS            PuroR (fragment): puromycin N-acetyltransferase; pac from Streptomyces; confers resistance to puromycin
   2665..2782    +  misc_feature   cPPT/CTS: central polypurine tract and central termination sequence of HIV-1
   2847..2913    +  CDS            small t antigen (fragment): SV40 (simian virus 40) small t antigen
   2920..4098    +  promoter       EF-1α promoter: strong constitutive promoter for human elongation factor EF-1α
   4115..4366    +  CDS            ZNF79 (fragment): ZNF79_HUMAN - Experimental evidence at protein level: Swiss-Prot protein existence level 1. May be involved in transcriptional regulation. From Homo sapiens (Human).
   4518..4541    +  CDS            CCR5TC (fragment): zinc-finger domain from the CCR5-224 (+) zinc-finger nuclease that recognizes the left half-site target sequence in the human CCR5 gene (Perez et al., 2008; Gross et al., 2013)
   5222..5275    +  promoter       U6 promoter (fragment): RNA polymerase III promoter for human U6 snRNA
   5317..5905    +  misc_feature   WPRE: woodchuck hepatitis virus posttranscriptional regulatory element
   5956..5975    +  misc_feature   cPPT/CTS (fragment): central polypurine tract and central termination sequence of HIV-1
   5977..6210    +  LTR            3' LTR (ΔU3): self-inactivating 3' long terminal repeat (LTR) from HIV-1
   6288..6409    +  polyA_signal   SV40 poly(A) signal: SV40 polyadenylation signal
   6449..6584    +  rep_origin     SV40 ori: SV40 origin of replication
   6605..6623    -  promoter       T7 promoter: promoter for bacteriophage T7 RNA polymerase
   6631..6786    +  CDS            lacZα (fragment): LacZα fragment of β-galactosidase; lacZ fragment
   6791..7219    +  rep_origin     f1 ori (sequence partly withheld): f1 bacteriophage origin of replication; arrow indicates direction of (+) strand synthesis
   7272..7376    +  promoter       AmpR promoter: bla
   7377..8237    +  CDS            AmpR: β-lactamase; bla; confers resistance to ampicillin, carbenicillin, and related antibiotics
   8408..8996    +  rep_origin     ori: high-copy-number ColE1/pMB1/pBR322/pUC origin of replication
   9179..9271    +  CDS            lacI (fragment): lac repressor; lacI; The lac repressor binds to the lac operator to inhibit transcription in E. coli. This inhibition can be relieved by adding lactose or isopropyl-β-D-thiogalactopyranoside (IPTG).
   9284..9305    +  protein_bind   CAP binding site: CAP binding activates transcription in the presence of cAMP. E. coli catabolite activator protein
   9320..9350    +  promoter       lac promoter: promoter for the E. coli lac operon
   9358..9374    +  protein_bind   lac operator: The lac repressor binds to the lac operator to inhibit transcription in E. coli. This inhibition can be relieved by adding lactose or isopropyl-β-D-thiogalactopyranoside (IPTG). lac repressor encoded by lacI
   9419..9437    +  promoter       T3 promoter: promoter for bacteriophage T3 RNA polymerase
>Addgene plasmid #144220 | TFORF2721 | addgene full sequence | sequence record 404107 | Addgene NGS Result
TTAATGTAGTCTTATGCAATACTCTTGTAGTCTTGCAACATGGTAACGATGAGTTAGCAACATGCCTTAC
AAGGAGAGAAAAAGCACCGTGCATGCCGATTGGTGGAAGTAAGGTGGTACGATCGTGCCTTATTAGGAAG
GCAACAGACGGGTCTGACATGGATTGGACGAACCACTGAATTGCCGCATTGCAGAGATATTGTATTTAAG
TGCCTAGCTCGATACATAAACGGGTCTCTCTGGTTAGACCAGATCTGAGCCTGGGAGCTCTCTGGCTAAC
TAGGGAACCCACTGCTTAAGCCTCAATAAAGCTTGCCTTGAGTGCTTCAAGTAGTGTGTGCCCGTCTGTT
GTGTGACTCTGGTAACTAGAGATCCCTCAGACCCTTTTAGTCAGTGTGGAAAATCTCTAGCAGTGGCGCC
CGAACAGGGACTTGAAAGCGAAAGGGAAACCAGAGGAGCTCTCTCGACGCAGGACTCGGCTTGCTGAAGC
GCGCACGGCAAGAGGCGAGGGGCGGCGACTGGTGAGTACGCCAAAAATTTTGACTAGCGGAGGCTAGAAG
GAGAGAGATGGGTGCGAGAGCGTCAGTATTAAGCGGGGGAGAATTAGATCGCGATGGGAAAAAATTCGGT
TAAGGCCAGGGGGAAAGAAAAAATATAAATTAAAACATATAGTATGGGCAAGCAGGGAGCTAGAACGATT
CGCAGTTAATCCTGGCCTGTTAGAAACATCAGAAGGCTGTAGACAAATACTGGGACAGCTACAACCATCC
CTTCAGACAGGATCAGAAGAACTTAGATCATTATATAATACAGTAGCAACCCTCTATTGTGTGCATCAAA
GGATAGAGATAAAAGACACCAAGGAAGCTTTAGACAAGATAGAGGAAGAGCAAAACAAAAGTAAGACCAC
CGCACAGCAAGCGGCCGCTGATCTTCAGACCTGGAGGAGGAGATATGAGGGACAATTGGAGAAGTGAATT
ATATAAATATAAAGTAGTAAAAATTGAACCATTAGGAGTAGCACCCACCAAGGCAAAGAGAAGAGTGGTG
CAGAGAGAAAAAAGAGCAGTGGGAATAGGAGCTTTGTTCCTTGGGTTCTTGGGAGCAGCAGGAAGCACTA
TGGGCGCAGCGTCAATGACGCTGACGGTACAGGCCAGACAATTATTGTCTGGTATAGTGCAGCAGCAGAA
CAATTTGCTGAGGGCTATTGAGGCGCAACAGCATCTGTTGCAACTCACAGTCTGGGGCATCAAGCAGCTC
CAGGCAAGAATCCTGGCTGTGGAAAGATACCTAAAGGATCAACAGCTCCTGGGGATTTGGGGTTGCTCTG
GAAAACTCATTTGCACCACTGCTGTGCCTTGGAATGCTAGTTGGAGTAATAAATCTCTGGAACAGATTTG
GAATCACACGACCTGGATGGAGTGGGACAGAGAAATTAACAATTACACAAGCTTAATACACTCCTTAATT
GAAGAATCGCAAAACCAGCAAGAAAAGAATGAACAAGAATTATTGGAATTAGATAAATGGGCAAGTTTGT
GGAATTGGTTTAACATAACAAATTGGCTGTGGTATATAAAATTATTCATAATGATAGTAGGAGGCTTGGT
AGGTTTAAGAATAGTTTTTGCTGTACTTTCTATAGTGAATAGAGTTAGGCAGGGATATTCACCATTATCG
TTTCAGACCCACCTCCCAACCCCGAGGGGACCCATGCATTGCATCTCAATTAGTCAGCAACCAGGTGTGG
AAAGTCCCCAGGCTCCCCAGCAGGCAGAAGTATGCAAAGCATGCGTCTCAATTAGTCAGCAACCATAGTC
CCGCCCCTAACTCCGCCCATCCCGCCCCTAACTCCGCCCAGTTCCGCCCATTCTCCGCCCCATGGCTGAC
TAATTTTTTTTATTTATGCAGAGGCCGAGGCCGCCTCGGCCTCTGAGCTATTCCAGAAGTAGTGAGGAGG
CTTTTTTGGAGGCCTAGGCTTTTGCAAAAAGCTTTCTAGAGGTACCACCGGAGCTTACCATGACCGAGTA
CAAGCCCACGGTGCGCCTCGCCACCCGCGACGACGTCCCCAGGGCCGTACGCACCCTCGCCGCCGCGTTC
GCCGACTACCCCGCCACGCGCCACACCGTCGATCCGGACCGCCACATCGAGCGGGTCACCGAGCTGCAAG
AACTCTTCCTCACGCGCGTCGGGCTCGACATCGGCAAGGTGTGGGTCGCGGACGACGGCGCCGCCGTGGC
GGTCTGGACCACGCCGGAGAGCGTCGAAGCGGGGGCGGTGTTCGCCGAGATCGGCCCGCGCATGGCCGAG
TTGAGCGGTTCCCGGCTGGCCGCGCAGCAACAGATGGAAGGCCTCCTGGCGCCGCACCGGCCCAAGGAGC
CCGCGTGGTTCCTGGCCACCGTCGGCGTCTCGCCCGACCACCAGGGCAAGGGTCTGGGCAGCGCCGTCGT
GCTCCCCGGAGTGGAGGCGGCCGAGCGCGCCGGGGTGCCCGCCTTCCTGGAGACCTCCGCGCCCCGCAAC
CTCCCCTTCTACGAGCGGCTCGGCTTCACCGTCACCGCCGACGTCGAGGTGCCCGAAGGACCGCGCACCT
GGTGCATGACCCGCAAGCCCGGTGCCAGTTAACGAATTCTAGATCTTGAGACAAATGGCAGTATTCATCC
ACAATTTTAAAAGAAAAGGGGGGATTGGGGGGTACAGTGCAGGGGAAAGAATAGTAGACATAATAGCAAC
AGACATACAAACTAAAGAATTACAAAAACAAATTACAAAAATTCAAAATTTTCGGGTTTATTACAGGGAC
AGCAGAGATCCACTTTGGCGCCGGCTCGAGGCCTGCAGGTGCAAAGATGGATAAAGTTTTAAACAGAGAG
GAATCTTTGCAGCTAATGGACCTTCTAGGTCTTGAAAGGAGTGGGAATTGGCTCCGGTGCCCGTCAGTGG
GCAGAGCGCACATCGCCCACAGTCCCCGAGAAGTTGGGGGGAGGGGTCGGCAATTGAACCGGTGCCTAGA
GAAGGTGGCGCGGGGTAAACTGGGAAAGTGATGTCGTGTACTGGCTCCGCCTTTTTCCCGAGGGTGGGGG
AGAACCGTATATAAGTGCAGTAGTCGCCGTGAACGTTCTTTTTCGCAACGGGTTTGCCGCCAGAACACAG
GTAAGTGCCGTGTGTGGTTCCCGCGGGCCTGGCCTCTTTACGGGTTATGGCCCTTGCGTGCCTTGAATTA
CTTCCACCTGGCTGCAGTACGTGATTCTTGATCCCGAGCTTCGGGTTGGAAGTGGGTGGGAGAGTTCGAG
GCCTTGCGCTTAAGGAGCCCCTTCGCCTCGTGCTTGAGTTGAGGCCTGGCCTGGGCGCTGGGGCCGCCGC
GTGCGAATCTGGTGGCACCTTCGCGCCTGTCTCGCTGCTTTCGATAAGTCTCTAGCCATTTAAAATTTTT
GATGACCTGCTGCGACGCTTTTTTTCTGGCAAGATAGTCTTGTAAATGCGGGCCAAGATCTGCACACTGG
TATTTCGGTTTTTGGGGCCGCGGGCGGCGACGGGGCCCGTGCGTCCCAGCGCACATGTTCGGCGAGGCGG
GGCCTGCGAGCGCGGCCACCGAGAATCGGACGGGGGTAGTCTCAAGCTGGCCGGCCTGCTCTGGTGCCTG
GCCTCGCGCCGCCGTGTATCGCCCCGCCCTGGGCGGCAAGGCTGGCCCGGTCGGCACCAGTTGCGTGAGC
GGAAAGATGGCCGCTTCCCGGCCCTGCTGCAGGGAGCTCAAAATGGAGGACGCGGCGCTCGGGAGAGCGG
GCGGGTGAGTCACCCACACAAAGGAAAAGGGCCTTTCCGTCCTCAGCCGTCGCTTCATGTGACTCCACGG
AGTACCGGGCGCCGTCCAGGCACCTCGATTAGTTCTCGAGCTTTTGGAGTACGTCGTCTTTAGGTTGGGG
GGAGGGGTTTTATGCGATGGAGTTTCCCCACACTGAGTGGGTGGAGACTGAAGTTAGGCCAGCTTGGCAC
TTGATGTAATTCTCCTTGGAATTTGCCCTTTTTGAGTTTGGATCTTGGTTCATTCTCAAGCCTCAGACAG
TGGTTCAAAGTTTTTTTCTTCCATTTCAGGTGTCGTGAGGCTAGCACCGCCACCATGCCCCCTGGGGATT
CAGACCACGGGACCAGTGACCTTGAGAAGAGCTTCAATCTGAGACCAGTCCTCTCTCCGCAACAGAGAGT
GCCCGTGGAAGCGAGACCTCGCAAATGTGAGACACACACCGAGAGCTTCAAGAACTCGGAAATCCTGAAA
CCTCACAGAGCAAAACCATATGCATGTAATGAATGTGGCAAAGCCTTCAGTTACTGTTCTTCCCTTTCTC
AGCATCAGAAGAGCCACACTGGAGAGAAGCCCTATGAGTGCAGTGAATGTGGGAAGGCCTTCAGCCAGAG
CTCATCTCTCATTCAGCACCAGAGGATTCACACTGGAGAGAAGCCTTACAAGTGCAGTGAATGTGGAAGA
GCCTTCAGCCAGAACGCCAACCTCACCAAACACCAGCGAACCCACACCGGAGAGAAGCCCTACAGATGCA
GCGAGTGTGAGAAAGCCTTCAGTGACTGCTCAGCTCTTGTTCAGCATCAGAGAATTCATACCGGAGAGAA
GCCCTACGAATGCAGCGACTGTGGGAAGGCCTTCCGTCACAGTGCAAACCTCACGAACCATCAGAGGACT
CACACCGGGGAGAAGCCCTACAAGTGCAGCGAGTGTGGGAAGGCCTTCAGTTACTGCGCAGCGTTCATTC
AGCACCAGAGGATTCACACCGGGGAGAAGCCCTACAGATGTGCCGCGTGTGGGAAGGCCTTCAGCCAGAG
TGCAAACCTCACAAACCATCAGAGGACTCACACTGGGGAGAAACCCTACAAGTGCAGCGAGTGTGGGAAG
GCCTTCAGCCAGAGTACCAATCTCATAATCCACCAAAAGACCCACACCGGGGAGAAGCCATATAAATGTA
ATGAATGTGGGAAATTCTTCAGTGAGAGCTCAGCCCTCATTCGGCATCATATAATCCACACCGGAGAAAA
ACCTTATGAGTGTAATGAGTGTGGTAAAGCGTTTAACCAGAGCTCATCCCTTAGTCAGCATCAGAGAATC
CACACAGGCGTGAAACCCTACGAATGCAGCGAGTGTGGGAAGGCCTTCCGGTGCAGCTCTGCCTTCGTTA
GACATCAGAGACTCCACGCCGGAGAGTAGTAATGAACTAGTCCGTAACTTGAAAGTATTTCGATTTCTTG
GCTTTATATATCTTGTGGAAAGGACGACGTAGGAGTGGGACTTGAGCACATACGCGTTAAGTCGACAATC
AACCTCTGGATTACAAAATTTGTGAAAGATTGACTGGTATTCTTAACTATGTTGCTCCTTTTACGCTATG
TGGATACGCTGCTTTAATGCCTTTGTATCATGCTATTGCTTCCCGTATGGCTTTCATTTTCTCCTCCTTG
TATAAATCCTGGTTGCTGTCTCTTTATGAGGAGTTGTGGCCCGTTGTCAGGCAACGTGGCGTGGTGTGCA
CTGTGTTTGCTGACGCAACCCCCACTGGTTGGGGCATTGCCACCACCTGTCAGCTCCTTTCCGGGACTTT
CGCTTTCCCCCTCCCTATTGCCACGGCGGAACTCATCGCCGCCTGCCTTGCCCGCTGCTGGACAGGGGCT
CGGCTGTTGGGCACTGACAATTCCGTGGTGTTGTCGGGGAAATCATCGTCCTTTCCTTGGCTGCTCGCCT
GTGTTGCCACCTGGATTCTGCGCGGGACGTCCTTCTGCTACGTCCCTTCGGCCCTCAATCCAGCGGACCT
TCCTTCCCGCGGCCTGCTGCCGGCTCTGCGGCCTCTTCCGCGTCTTCGCCTTCGCCCTCAGACGAGTCGG
ATCTCCCTTTGGGCCGCCTCCCCGCGTCGACTTTAAGACCAATGACTTACAAGGCAGCTGTAGATCTTAG
CCACTTTTTAAAAGAAAAGGGGGGACTGGAAGGGCTAATTCACTCCCAACGAAGACAAGATCTGCTTTTT
GCTTGTACTGGGTCTCTCTGGTTAGACCAGATCTGAGCCTGGGAGCTCTCTGGCTAACTAGGGAACCCAC
TGCTTAAGCCTCAATAAAGCTTGCCTTGAGTGCTTCAAGTAGTGTGTGCCCGTCTGTTGTGTGACTCTGG
TAACTAGAGATCCCTCAGACCCTTTTAGTCAGTGTGGAAAATCTCTAGCAGTACGTATAGTAGTTCATGT
CATCTTATTATTCAGTATTTATAACTTGCAAAGAAATGAATATCAGAGAGTGAGAGGAACTTGTTTATTG
CAGCTTATAATGGTTACAAATAAAGCAATAGCATCACAAATTTCACAAATAAAGCATTTTTTTCACTGCA
TTCTAGTTGTGGTTTGTCCAAACTCATCAATGTATCTTATCATGTCTGGCTCTAGCTATCCCGCCCCTAA
CTCCGCCCATCCCGCCCCTAACTCCGCCCAGTTCCGCCCATTCTCCGCCCCATGGCTGACTAATTTTTTT
TATTTATGCAGAGGCCGAGGCCGCCTCGGCCTCTGAGCTATTCCAGAAGTAGTGAGGAGGCTTTTTTGGA
GGCCTAGGGACGTACCCAATTCGCCCTATAGTGAGTCGTATTACGCGCGCTCACTGGCCGTCGTTTTACA
ACGTCGTGACTGGGAAAACCCTGGCGTTACCCAACTTAATCGCCTTGCAGCACATCCCCCTTTCGCCAGC
TGGCGTAATAGCGAAGAGGCCCGCACCGATCGCCCTTCCCAACAGTTGCGCAGCCTGAATGGCGAATGGG
[124 nt withheld, positions 6791-6914]
C
[91 nt withheld, positions 6916-7006]
A
[49 nt withheld, positions 7008-7056]
CCTTTGACGTTGGAGTCCACGTTCTTT
[37 nt withheld, positions 7084-7120]
ACCCTATCTCGGTCTATTCTTTTGATTTATAAGGGATTTTGCCGATTTCGGCCTATTGGTTAAAAAATGA
GCTGATTTAACAAAAATTTAACGCGAATTTTAACAAAATATTAACGCTTACAATTTAGGTGGCACTTTTC
GGGGAAATGTGCGCGGAACCCCTATTTGTTTATTTTTCTAAATACATTCAAATATGTATCCGCTCATGAG
ACAATAACCCTGATAAATGCTTCAATAATATTGAAAAAGGAAGAGTATGAGTATTCAACATTTCCGTGTC
GCCCTTATTCCCTTTTTTGCGGCATTTTGCCTTCCTGTTTTTGCTCACCCAGAAACGCTGGTGAAAGTAA
AAGATGCTGAAGATCAGTTGGGTGCACGAGTGGGTTACATCGAACTGGATCTCAACAGCGGTAAGATCCT
TGAGAGTTTTCGCCCCGAAGAACGTTTTCCAATGATGAGCACTTTTAAAGTTCTGCTATGTGGCGCGGTA
TTATCCCGTATTGACGCCGGGCAAGAGCAACTCGGTCGCCGCATACACTATTCTCAGAATGACTTGGTTG
AGTACTCACCAGTCACAGAAAAGCATCTTACGGATGGCATGACAGTAAGAGAATTATGCAGTGCTGCCAT
AACCATGAGTGATAACACTGCGGCCAACTTACTTCTGACAACGATCGGAGGACCGAAGGAGCTAACCGCT
TTTTTGCACAACATGGGGGATCATGTAACTCGCCTTGATCGTTGGGAACCGGAGCTGAATGAAGCCATAC
CAAACGACGAGCGTGACACCACGATGCCTGTAGCAATGGCAACAACGTTGCGCAAACTATTAACTGGCGA
ACTACTTACTCTAGCTTCCCGGCAACAATTAATAGACTGGATGGAGGCGGATAAAGTTGCAGGACCACTT
CTGCGCTCGGCCCTTCCGGCTGGCTGGTTTATTGCTGATAAATCTGGAGCCGGTGAGCGTGGGTCTCGCG
GTATCATTGCAGCACTGGGGCCAGATGGTAAGCCCTCCCGTATCGTAGTTATCTACACGACGGGGAGTCA
GGCAACTATGGATGAACGAAATAGACAGATCGCTGAGATAGGTGCCTCACTGATTAAGCATTGGTAACTG
TCAGACCAAGTTTACTCATATATACTTTAGATTGATTTAAAACTTCATTTTTAATTTAAAAGGATCTAGG
TGAAGATCCTTTTTGATAATCTCATGACCAAAATCCCTTAACGTGAGTTTTCGTTCCACTGAGCGTCAGA
CCCCGTAGAAAAGATCAAAGGATCTTCTTGAGATCCTTTTTTTCTGCGCGTAATCTGCTGCTTGCAAACA
AAAAAACCACCGCTACCAGCGGTGGTTTGTTTGCCGGATCAAGAGCTACCAACTCTTTTTCCGAAGGTAA
CTGGCTTCAGCAGAGCGCAGATACCAAATACTGTTCTTCTAGTGTAGCCGTAGTTAGGCCACCACTTCAA
GAACTCTGTAGCACCGCCTACATACCTCGCTCTGCTAATCCTGTTACCAGTGGCTGCTGCCAGTGGCGAT
AAGTCGTGTCTTACCGGGTTGGACTCAAGACGATAGTTACCGGATAAGGCGCAGCGGTCGGGCTGAACGG
GGGGTTCGTGCACACAGCCCAGCTTGGAGCGAACGACCTACACCGAACTGAGATACCTACAGCGTGAGCT
ATGAGAAAGCGCCACGCTTCCCGAAGGGAGAAAGGCGGACAGGTATCCGGTAAGCGGCAGGGTCGGAACA
GGAGAGCGCACGAGGGAGCTTCCAGGGGGAAACGCCTGGTATCTTTATAGTCCTGTCGGGTTTCGCCACC
TCTGACTTGAGCGTCGATTTTTGTGATGCTCGTCAGGGGGGCGGAGCCTATGGAAAAACGCCAGCAACGC
GGCCTTTTTACGGTTCCTGGCCTTTTGCTGGCCTTTTGCTCACATGTTCTTTCCTGCGTTATCCCCTGAT
TCTGTGGATAACCGTATTACCGCCTTTGAGTGAGCTGATACCGCTCGCCGCAGCCGAACGACCGAGCGCA
GCGAGTCAGTGAGCGAGGAAGCGGAAGAGCGCCCAATACGCAAACCGCCTCTCCCCGCGCGTTGGCCGAT
TCATTAATGCAGCTGGCACGACAGGTTTCCCGACTGGAAAGCGGGCAGTGAGCGCAACGCAATTAATGTG
AGTTAGCTCACTCATTAGGCACCCCAGGCTTTACACTTTATGCTTCCGGCTCGTATGTTGTGTGGAATTG
TGAGCGGATAACAATTTCACACAGGAAACAGCTATGACCATGATTACGCCAAGCGCGCAATTAACCCTCA
CTAAAGGGAACAAAAGCTGGAGCTGCAAGC
