>Addgene plasmid #144220 | TFORF2721 | depositor partial sequence | sequence record 284775 | Insert
ACCGCCACCATGCCCCCTGGGGATTCAGACCACGGGACCAGTGACCTTGAGAAGAGCTTCAATCTGAGAC
CAGTCCTCTCTCCGCAACAGAGAGTGCCCGTGGAAGCGAGACCTCGCAAATGTGAGACACACACCGAGAG
CTTCAAGAACTCGGAAATCCTGAAACCTCACAGAGCAAAACCATATGCATGTAATGAATGTGGCAAAGCC
TTCAGTTACTGTTCTTCCCTTTCTCAGCATCAGAAGAGCCACACTGGAGAGAAGCCCTATGAGTGCAGTG
AATGTGGGAAGGCCTTCAGCCAGAGCTCATCTCTCATTCAGCACCAGAGGATTCACACTGGAGAGAAGCC
TTACAAGTGCAGTGAATGTGGAAGAGCCTTCAGCCAGAACGCCAACCTCACCAAACACCAGCGAACCCAC
ACCGGAGAGAAGCCCTACAGATGCAGCGAGTGTGAGAAAGCCTTCAGTGACTGCTCAGCTCTTGTTCAGC
ATCAGAGAATTCATACCGGAGAGAAGCCCTACGAATGCAGCGACTGTGGGAAGGCCTTCCGTCACAGTGC
AAACCTCACGAACCATCAGAGGACTCACACCGGGGAGAAGCCCTACAAGTGCAGCGAGTGTGGGAAGGCC
TTCAGTTACTGCGCAGCGTTCATTCAGCACCAGAGGATTCACACCGGGGAGAAGCCCTACAGATGTGCCG
CGTGTGGGAAGGCCTTCAGCCAGAGTGCAAACCTCACAAACCATCAGAGGACTCACACTGGGGAGAAACC
CTACAAGTGCAGCGAGTGTGGGAAGGCCTTCAGCCAGAGTACCAATCTCATAATCCACCAAAAGACCCAC
ACCGGGGAGAAGCCATATAAATGTAATGAATGTGGGAAATTCTTCAGTGAGAGCTCAGCCCTCATTCGGC
ATCATATAATCCACACCGGAGAAAAACCTTATGAGTGTAATGAGTGTGGTAAAGCGTTTAACCAGAGCTC
ATCCCTTAGTCAGCATCAGAGAATCCACACAGGCGTGAAACCCTACGAATGCAGCGAGTGTGGGAAGGCC
TTCCGGTGCAGCTCTGCCTTCGTTAGACATCAGAGACTCCACGCCGGAGAGTAGTAATGAACTAGTCCGT
AACTTGAAAGTATTTCGATTTCTTGGCTTTATATATCTTGTGGAAAGGACGACGTAGGAGTGGGACTTGA
GCACAT
