>Addgene plasmid #144220 | TFORF2721 | depositor partial sequence | sequence record 284776 | Barcode
CGTAGGAGTGGGACTTGAGCACAT
